Addgene plasmid #62790: PA-mCherry-Alpha-5-Integrin-12
Purpose: Localization: Focal Adhesions, Excitation:400 / 504, Emission:515 / 517
Depositing lab: Michael Davidson. Depositing organization: Florida State University, Tallahassee.
Backbone
  Vector backbone: PA-mCherry
  Vector type: Mammalian Expression
  Selectable markers: Neomycin (select with G418)
Growth in bacteria
  Bacterial resistance: Kanamycin, 50 μg/mL
  Growth temperature: 37°C
  Growth strain: DH5alpha
  Copy number: High Copy
Gene/Insert
  Gene/Insert name: Alpha5Integrin
  Species: H. sapiens (human)
  Mutation: none
  Entrez Gene: ITGAV (a.k.a. CD51, MSK8, VNRA, VTNR)
  Promoter: CMV
  Tag / fusion protein: mCherry (C terminal on backbone)
  Cloning method: Unknown
  Sequencing primers: 5′ CMV-F; 3′ SV40pA-R
Terms and licenses: Academic/Nonprofit Terms; Industry Terms: Not Available to Industry
How to cite: PA-mCherry-Alpha-5-Integrin-12 was a gift from Michael Davidson (Addgene plasmid # 62790 ; http://n2t.net/addgene:62790 ; RRID:Addgene_62790)
