[The description below was written by a language model from this plasmid's Addgene catalogue record.]
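Description:
PA-mCherry-Alpha-5-Integrin-12 is a mammalian expression plasmid built on the PA-mCherry backbone. It encodes a human integrin alpha subunit fused at its C terminus to photoactivatable mCherry. Expression is driven by the CMV promoter, a strong constitutive promoter in most mammalian cell lines. The use of an SV40 polyA reverse sequencing primer suggests that an SV40 polyadenylation signal lies downstream of the fusion. The plasmid is maintained at high copy in E. coli under kanamycin selection. It also carries a neomycin resistance marker, so stably transfected mammalian cells can be selected with G418. No feature table accompanies the record, so the origin of replication is not stated. The "12" in the name probably refers to the length of the linker between integrin and fluorophore, but the record does not define it.

The construct is meant as a localization marker for focal adhesions, where integrin heterodimers cluster and connect the extracellular matrix to the actin cytoskeleton. The C-terminal tag sits on the cytoplasmic tail of the integrin. PA-mCherry is essentially dark until activated with violet light, so a chosen subpopulation of the fusion protein can be switched on and followed. This suits pulse-chase studies of adhesion turnover and single-molecule localization microscopy.

Two inconsistencies in the record deserve attention. The insert is named alpha-5 integrin, but the linked gene entry is ITGAV (alpha-V), not ITGA5, so the insert identity should be confirmed by sequencing. The listed excitation and emission values also look atypical for a red mCherry-derived protein and should be checked before imaging is planned.
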