>Addgene plasmid #62790 | PA-mCherry-Alpha-5-Integrin-12 | addgene partial sequence | sequence record 135834 | mCherry-R 5'-TTGGTCACCTTCAGCTTGG-3'
TCGATCTCGAACACGTGGCCGTTCACGGACCCCTCCATGTGCACCTTGAAGCGCATGAACTCCTTAATGA
TGGCCATGTTATCCTCCTCGCCCTTGCTCACCATGGTGGCGACCGGTGGATCCCGGGCCCGCGGTACCGT
GGCATCAGAGGTGGCTGGAGGCTTGAGCTGAGCTTTTTCCATGGCGGTGCCATATGGGAGGGAGCGTTTG
AAGAATCCAAGCTTGTAGAGGATGTAGATGAGTAGACCTAGGAGCAGGAGGCCAAACAGGATGGCTAGGA
TGATGATCCACAGTGGGACGCCATAGCTGCCTTCTGCCTTGGTCCATTGCACAGCTGTGGCCACCTGACG
CTCTTTTTGGGGCAGCTGCCGAGGCAGGATTCGGTAGGGCATCTTCAGGGCTTTGTACACAGCCTCACAC
TGCAGGCTAAATGGCTGGTGCTCCCGCTGCAAGAAAGTCTTGGCCCAGACTCGGAAATGCAACTGCAGAC
TTTGGCTCTCTTGTTGGTGCAGGGGCCCGAGCTCACAGCGCAGCCTGAAACACTCAGCCTCCGGGCATTT
CAGGATCTGAGGTCCCGAGGAAGCAGAGCTGCGGCTTGGAGCTTCCCGTTTTTGCTGGTGGTGCAGGGAA
CCCTCGGGATCCAACTCCAGGCCCTTTGGGTTAATGGGGTGATTGGTGGTGCAGTTGAGTCCCGTAACTC
TGGTCACATATAGGAGCTGCTGACCTTCCAGAGCCTGGGGACAGCTGAGTTCCAGCACACCCTGGCTAAT
GGAGCTGGG
